>Addgene plasmid #142509 | TFORF0285 | addgene full sequence | sequence record 353635 | Addgene NGS Result
GGCTCCGGTGCCCGTCAGTGGGCAGAGCGCACATCGCCCACAGTCCCCGAGAAGTTGGGGGGAGGGGTCG
GCAATTGAACCGGTGCCTAGAGAAGGTGGCGCGGGGTAAACTGGGAAAGTGATGTCGTGTACTGGCTCCG
CCTTTTTCCCGAGGGTGGGGGAGAACCGTATATAAGTGCAGTAGTCGCCGTGAACGTTCTTTTTCGCAAC
GGGTTTGCCGCCAGAACACAGGTAAGTGCCGTGTGTGGTTCCCGCGGGCCTGGCCTCTTTACGGGTTATG
GCCCTTGCGTGCCTTGAATTACTTCCACCTGGCTGCAGTACGTGATTCTTGATCCCGAGCTTCGGGTTGG
AAGTGGGTGGGAGAGTTCGAGGCCTTGCGCTTAAGGAGCCCCTTCGCCTCGTGCTTGAGTTGAGGCCTGG
CCTGGGCGCTGGGGCCGCCGCGTGCGAATCTGGTGGCACCTTCGCGCCTGTCTCGCTGCTTTCGATAAGT
CTCTAGCCATTTAAAATTTTTGATGACCTGCTGCGACGCTTTTTTTCTGGCAAGATAGTCTTGTAAATGC
GGGCCAAGATCTGCACACTGGTATTTCGGTTTTTGGGGCCGCGGGCGGCGACGGGGCCCGTGCGTCCCAG
CGCACATGTTCGGCGAGGCGGGGCCTGCGAGCGCGGCCACCGAGAATCGGACGGGGGTAGTCTCAAGCTG
GCCGGCCTGCTCTGGTGCCTGGCCTCGCGCCGCCGTGTATCGCCCCGCCCTGGGCGGCAAGGCTGGCCCG
GTCGGCACCAGTTGCGTGAGCGGAAAGATGGCCGCTTCCCGGCCCTGCTGCAGGGAGCTCAAAATGGAGG
ACGCGGCGCTCGGGAGAGCGGGCGGGTGAGTCACCCACACAAAGGAAAAGGGCCTTTCCGTCCTCAGCCG
TCGCTTCATGTGACTCCACGGAGTACCGGGCGCCGTCCAGGCACCTCGATTAGTTCTCGAGCTTTTGGAG
TACGTCGTCTTTAGGTTGGGGGGAGGGGTTTTATGCGATGGAGTTTCCCCACACTGAGTGGGTGGAGACT
GAAGTTAGGCCAGCTTGGCACTTGATGTAATTCTCCTTGGAATTTGCCCTTTTTGAGTTTGGATCTTGGT
TCATTCTCAAGCCTCAGACAGTGGTTCAAAGTTTTTTTCTTCCATTTCAGGTGTCGTGAGGCTAGCACCG
CCACCATGGGGAGAAAAAAGATTCAGATTACGAGGATTATGGATGAACGTAACAGACAGGTGACATTTAC
AAAGAGGAAATTTGGGTTGATGAAGAAGGCTTATGAGCTGAGCGTGCTGTGTGACTGTGAGATTGCGCTG
ATCATCTTCAACAGCACCAACAAGCTGTTCCAGTATGCCAGCACCGACATGGACAAAGTGCTTCTCAAGT
ACACGGAGTACAACGAGCCGCATGAGAGCCGGACAAACTCAGACATCGTGGAGGCATTGAACAAGAAAGA
AAACAAAGGCTGTGAAAGCCCCGATCCCGACTCCTCTTATGCACTCACCCCACGCACTGAAGAAAAATAC
AAAAAAATTAATGAAGAATTTGATAATATGATCAAGAGTCATAAAATTCCTGCTGTTCCACCTCCCAACT
TCGAGATGCCAGTCTCCATCCCAGTGTCCAGCCACAACAGTTTGGTGTACAGCAACCCTGTCAGCTCACT
GGGAAACCCCAACCTATTGCCACTGGCTCACCCTTCTCTGCAGAGGAATAGTATGTCTCCTGGTGTAACA
CATCGACCTCCAAGTGCAGGTAACACAGGTGGTCTGATGGGTGGAGACCTCACGTCTGGTGCAGGCACCA
GTGCAGGGAACGGGTATGGCAATCCCCGAAACTCACCAGGTCTGCTGGTCTCACCTGGTAACTTGAACAA
GAATATGCAAGCAAAATCTCCTCCCCCAATGAATTTAGGAATGAATAACCGTAAACCAGATCTCCGAGTT
CTTATTCCACCAGGCAGCAAGAATACGATGCCATCAGTGAATCAAAGGATAAATAACTCCCAGTCGGCTC
AGTCATTGGCTACCCCAGTGGTTTCCGTAGCAACTCCTACTTTACCAGGACAAGGAATGGGAGGATATCC
ATCAGCCATTTCAACAACATATGGTACCGAGTACTCTCTGAGTAGTGCAGACCTGTCATCTCTGTCTGGG
TTTAACACCGCCAGCGCTCTTCACCTTGGTTCAGTAACTGGCTGGCAACAGCAACACCTACATAACATGC
CACCATCTGCCCTCAGTCAGTTGGGAGCTTGCACTAGCACTCATTTATCTCAGAGTTCAAATCTCTCCCT
GCCTTCTACTCAAAGCCTCAACATCAAGTCAGAACCTGTTTCTCCTCCTAGAGACCGTACCACCACCCCT
TCGAGATACCCACAACACACGCGCCACGAGGCGGGGAGATCTCCTGTTGACAGCTTGAGCAGCTGTAGCA
GTTCGTACGACGGGAGCGACCGAGAGGATCACCGGAACGAATTCCACTCCCCCATTGGACTCACCAGACC
TTCGCCGGACGAAAGGGAAAGTCCCTCAGTCAAGCGCATGCGACTTTCTGAAGGATGGGCAACATAGTAA
TGAACTAGTCCGTAACTTGAAAGTATTTCGATTTCTTGGCTTTATATATCTTGTGGAAAGGACGATCCAT
AAGTGATTAGGTGGATCTAACGCGTTAAGTCGACAATCAACCTCTGGATTACAAAATTTGTGAAAGATTG
ACTGGTATTCTTAACTATGTTGCTCCTTTTACGCTATGTGGATACGCTGCTTTAATGCCTTTGTATCATG
CTATTGCTTCCCGTATGGCTTTCATTTTCTCCTCCTTGTATAAATCCTGGTTGCTGTCTCTTTATGAGGA
GTTGTGGCCCGTTGTCAGGCAACGTGGCGTGGTGTGCACTGTGTTTGCTGACGCAACCCCCACTGGTTGG
GGCATTGCCACCACCTGTCAGCTCCTTTCCGGGACTTTCGCTTTCCCCCTCCCTATTGCCACGGCGGAAC
TCATCGCCGCCTGCCTTGCCCGCTGCTGGACAGGGGCTCGGCTGTTGGGCACTGACAATTCCGTGGTGTT
GTCGGGGAAATCATCGTCCTTTCCTTGGCTGCTCGCCTGTGTTGCCACCTGGATTCTGCGCGGGACGTCC
TTCTGCTACGTCCCTTCGGCCCTCAATCCAGCGGACCTTCCTTCCCGCGGCCTGCTGCCGGCTCTGCGGC
CTCTTCCGCGTCTTCGCCTTCGCCCTCAGACGAGTCGGATCTCCCTTTGGGCCGCCTCCCCGCGTCGACT
TTAAGACCAATGACTTACAAGGCAGCTGTAGATCTTAGCCACTTTTTAAAAGAAAAGGGGGGACTGGAAG
GGCTAATTCACTCCCAACGAAGACAAGATCTGCTTTTTGCTTGTACTGGGTCTCTCTGGTTAGACCAGAT
CTGAGCCTGGGAGCTCTCTGGCTAACTAGGGAACCCACTGCTTAAGCCTCAATAAAGCTTGCCTTGAGTG
CTTCAAGTAGTGTGTGCCCGTCTGTTGTGTGACTCTGGTAACTAGAGATCCCTCAGACCCTTTTAGTCAG
TGTGGAAAATCTCTAGCAGTACGTATAGTAGTTCATGTCATCTTATTATTCAGTATTTATAACTTGCAAA
GAAATGAATATCAGAGAGTGAGAGGAACTTGTTTATTGCAGCTTATAATGGTTACAAATAAAGCAATAGC
ATCACAAATTTCACAAATAAAGCATTTTTTTCACTGCATTCTAGTTGTGGTTTGTCCAAACTCATCAATG
TATCTTATCATGTCTGGCTCTAGCTATCCCGCCCCTAACTCCGCCCATCCCGCCCCTAACTCCGCCCAGT
TCCGCCCATTCTCCGCCCCATGGCTGACTAATTTTTTTTATTTATGCAGAGGCCGAGGCCGCCTCGGCCT
CTGAGCTATTCCAGAAGTAGTGAGGAGGCTTTTTTGGAGGCCTAGGGACGTACCCAATTCGCCCTATAGT
GAGTCGTATTACGCGCGCTCACTGGCCGTCGTTTTACAACGTCGTGACTGGGAAAACCCTGGCGTTACCC
AACTTAATCGCCTTGCAGCACATCCCCCTTTCGCCAGCTGGCGTAATAGCGAAGAGGCCCGCACCGATCG
CCCTTCCCAACAGTTGCGCAGCCTGAATGGCGAATGGG
[124 nt withheld, positions 4169-4292]
C
[91 nt withheld, positions 4294-4384]
A
[49 nt withheld, positions 4386-4434]
CCTTTGACGTTGGAGTCCACGTTCTTT
[37 nt withheld, positions 4462-4498]
ACCCTATCTCGGTCTATTCTTTTGATTTATAAGGGATTTTGCCGATTTCGGCCTATTGGTTAAAAAATGA
GCTGATTTAACAAAAATTTAACGCGAATTTTAACAAAATATTAACGCTTACAATTTAGGTGGCACTTTTC
GGGGAAATGTGCGCGGAACCCCTATTTGTTTATTTTTCTAAATACATTCAAATATGTATCCGCTCATGAG
ACAATAACCCTGATAAATGCTTCAATAATATTGAAAAAGGAAGAGTATGAGTATTCAACATTTCCGTGTC
GCCCTTATTCCCTTTTTTGCGGCATTTTGCCTTCCTGTTTTTGCTCACCCAGAAACGCTGGTGAAAGTAA
AAGATGCTGAAGATCAGTTGGGTGCACGAGTGGGTTACATCGAACTGGATCTCAACAGCGGTAAGATCCT
TGAGAGTTTTCGCCCCGAAGAACGTTTTCCAATGATGAGCACTTTTAAAGTTCTGCTATGTGGCGCGGTA
TTATCCCGTATTGACGCCGGGCAAGAGCAACTCGGTCGCCGCATACACTATTCTCAGAATGACTTGGTTG
AGTACTCACCAGTCACAGAAAAGCATCTTACGGATGGCATGACAGTAAGAGAATTATGCAGTGCTGCCAT
AACCATGAGTGATAACACTGCGGCCAACTTACTTCTGACAACGATCGGAGGACCGAAGGAGCTAACCGCT
TTTTTGCACAACATGGGGGATCATGTAACTCGCCTTGATCGTTGGGAACCGGAGCTGAATGAAGCCATAC
CAAACGACGAGCGTGACACCACGATGCCTGTAGCAATGGCAACAACGTTGCGCAAACTATTAACTGGCGA
ACTACTTACTCTAGCTTCCCGGCAACAATTAATAGACTGGATGGAGGCGGATAAAGTTGCAGGACCACTT
CTGCGCTCGGCCCTTCCGGCTGGCTGGTTTATTGCTGATAAATCTGGAGCCGGTGAGCGTGGGTCTCGCG
GTATCATTGCAGCACTGGGGCCAGATGGTAAGCCCTCCCGTATCGTAGTTATCTACACGACGGGGAGTCA
GGCAACTATGGATGAACGAAATAGACAGATCGCTGAGATAGGTGCCTCACTGATTAAGCATTGGTAACTG
TCAGACCAAGTTTACTCATATATACTTTAGATTGATTTAAAACTTCATTTTTAATTTAAAAGGATCTAGG
TGAAGATCCTTTTTGATAATCTCATGACCAAAATCCCTTAACGTGAGTTTTCGTTCCACTGAGCGTCAGA
CCCCGTAGAAAAGATCAAAGGATCTTCTTGAGATCCTTTTTTTCTGCGCGTAATCTGCTGCTTGCAAACA
AAAAAACCACCGCTACCAGCGGTGGTTTGTTTGCCGGATCAAGAGCTACCAACTCTTTTTCCGAAGGTAA
CTGGCTTCAGCAGAGCGCAGATACCAAATACTGTTCTTCTAGTGTAGCCGTAGTTAGGCCACCACTTCAA
GAACTCTGTAGCACCGCCTACATACCTCGCTCTGCTAATCCTGTTACCAGTGGCTGCTGCCAGTGGCGAT
AAGTCGTGTCTTACCGGGTTGGACTCAAGACGATAGTTACCGGATAAGGCGCAGCGGTCGGGCTGAACGG
GGGGTTCGTGCACACAGCCCAGCTTGGAGCGAACGACCTACACCGAACTGAGATACCTACAGCGTGAGCT
ATGAGAAAGCGCCACGCTTCCCGAAGGGAGAAAGGCGGACAGGTATCCGGTAAGCGGCAGGGTCGGAACA
GGAGAGCGCACGAGGGAGCTTCCAGGGGGAAACGCCTGGTATCTTTATAGTCCTGTCGGGTTTCGCCACC
TCTGACTTGAGCGTCGATTTTTGTGATGCTCGTCAGGGGGGCGGAGCCTATGGAAAAACGCCAGCAACGC
GGCCTTTTTACGGTTCCTGGCCTTTTGCTGGCCTTTTGCTCACATGTTCTTTCCTGCGTTATCCCCTGAT
TCTGTGGATAACCGTATTACCGCCTTTGAGTGAGCTGATACCGCTCGCCGCAGCCGAACGACCGAGCGCA
GCGAGTCAGTGAGCGAGGAAGCGGAAGAGCGCCCAATACGCAAACCGCCTCTCCCCGCGCGTTGGCCGAT
TCATTAATGCAGCTGGCACGACAGGTTTCCCGACTGGAAAGCGGGCAGTGAGCGCAACGCAATTAATGTG
AGTTAGCTCACTCATTAGGCACCCCAGGCTTTACACTTTATGCTTCCGGCTCGTATGTTGTGTGGAATTG
TGAGCGGATAACAATTTCACACAGGAAACAGCTATGACCATGATTACGCCAAGCGCGCAATTAACCCTCA
CTAAAGGGAACAAAAGCTGGAGCTGCAAGCTTAATGTAGTCTTATGCAATACTCTTGTAGTCTTGCAACA
TGGTAACGATGAGTTAGCAACATGCCTTACAAGGAGAGAAAAAGCACCGTGCATGCCGATTGGTGGAAGT
AAGGTGGTACGATCGTGCCTTATTAGGAAGGCAACAGACGGGTCTGACATGGATTGGACGAACCACTGAA
TTGCCGCATTGCAGAGATATTGTATTTAAGTGCCTAGCTCGATACATAAACGGGTCTCTCTGGTTAGACC
AGATCTGAGCCTGGGAGCTCTCTGGCTAACTAGGGAACCCACTGCTTAAGCCTCAATAAAGCTTGCCTTG
AGTGCTTCAAGTAGTGTGTGCCCGTCTGTTGTGTGACTCTGGTAACTAGAGATCCCTCAGACCCTTTTAG
TCAGTGTGGAAAATCTCTAGCAGTGGCGCCCGAACAGGGACTTGAAAGCGAAAGGGAAACCAGAGGAGCT
CTCTCGACGCAGGACTCGGCTTGCTGAAGCGCGCACGGCAAGAGGCGAGGGGCGGCGACTGGTGAGTACG
CCAAAAATTTTGACTAGCGGAGGCTAGAAGGAGAGAGATGGGTGCGAGAGCGTCAGTATTAAGCGGGGGA
GAATTAGATCGCGATGGGAAAAAATTCGGTTAAGGCCAGGGGGAAAGAAAAAATATAAATTAAAACATAT
AGTATGGGCAAGCAGGGAGCTAGAACGATTCGCAGTTAATCCTGGCCTGTTAGAAACATCAGAAGGCTGT
AGACAAATACTGGGACAGCTACAACCATCCCTTCAGACAGGATCAGAAGAACTTAGATCATTATATAATA
CAGTAGCAACCCTCTATTGTGTGCATCAAAGGATAGAGATAAAAGACACCAAGGAAGCTTTAGACAAGAT
AGAGGAAGAGCAAAACAAAAGTAAGACCACCGCACAGCAAGCGGCCGCTGATCTTCAGACCTGGAGGAGG
AGATATGAGGGACAATTGGAGAAGTGAATTATATAAATATAAAGTAGTAAAAATTGAACCATTAGGAGTA
GCACCCACCAAGGCAAAGAGAAGAGTGGTGCAGAGAGAAAAAAGAGCAGTGGGAATAGGAGCTTTGTTCC
TTGGGTTCTTGGGAGCAGCAGGAAGCACTATGGGCGCAGCGTCAATGACGCTGACGGTACAGGCCAGACA
ATTATTGTCTGGTATAGTGCAGCAGCAGAACAATTTGCTGAGGGCTATTGAGGCGCAACAGCATCTGTTG
CAACTCACAGTCTGGGGCATCAAGCAGCTCCAGGCAAGAATCCTGGCTGTGGAAAGATACCTAAAGGATC
AACAGCTCCTGGGGATTTGGGGTTGCTCTGGAAAACTCATTTGCACCACTGCTGTGCCTTGGAATGCTAG
TTGGAGTAATAAATCTCTGGAACAGATTTGGAATCACACGACCTGGATGGAGTGGGACAGAGAAATTAAC
AATTACACAAGCTTAATACACTCCTTAATTGAAGAATCGCAAAACCAGCAAGAAAAGAATGAACAAGAAT
TATTGGAATTAGATAAATGGGCAAGTTTGTGGAATTGGTTTAACATAACAAATTGGCTGTGGTATATAAA
ATTATTCATAATGATAGTAGGAGGCTTGGTAGGTTTAAGAATAGTTTTTGCTGTACTTTCTATAGTGAAT
AGAGTTAGGCAGGGATATTCACCATTATCGTTTCAGACCCACCTCCCAACCCCGAGGGGACCCATGCATT
GCATCTCAATTAGTCAGCAACCAGGTGTGGAAAGTCCCCAGGCTCCCCAGCAGGCAGAAGTATGCAAAGC
ATGCGTCTCAATTAGTCAGCAACCATAGTCCCGCCCCTAACTCCGCCCATCCCGCCCCTAACTCCGCCCA
GTTCCGCCCATTCTCCGCCCCATGGCTGACTAATTTTTTTTATTTATGCAGAGGCCGAGGCCGCCTCGGC
CTCTGAGCTATTCCAGAAGTAGTGAGGAGGCTTTTTTGGAGGCCTAGGCTTTTGCAAAAAGCTTTCTAGA
GGTACCACCGGAGCTTACCATGACCGAGTACAAGCCCACGGTGCGCCTCGCCACCCGCGACGACGTCCCC
AGGGCCGTACGCACCCTCGCCGCCGCGTTCGCCGACTACCCCGCCACGCGCCACACCGTCGATCCGGACC
GCCACATCGAGCGGGTCACCGAGCTGCAAGAACTCTTCCTCACGCGCGTCGGGCTCGACATCGGCAAGGT
GTGGGTCGCGGACGACGGCGCCGCCGTGGCGGTCTGGACCACGCCGGAGAGCGTCGAAGCGGGGGCGGTG
TTCGCCGAGATCGGCCCGCGCATGGCCGAGTTGAGCGGTTCCCGGCTGGCCGCGCAGCAACAGATGGAAG
GCCTCCTGGCGCCGCACCGGCCCAAGGAGCCCGCGTGGTTCCTGGCCACCGTCGGCGTCTCGCCCGACCA
CCAGGGCAAGGGTCTGGGCAGCGCCGTCGTGCTCCCCGGAGTGGAGGCGGCCGAGCGCGCCGGGGTGCCC
GCCTTCCTGGAGACCTCCGCGCCCCGCAACCTCCCCTTCTACGAGCGGCTCGGCTTCACCGTCACCGCCG
ACGTCGAGGTGCCCGAAGGACCGCGCACCTGGTGCATGACCCGCAAGCCCGGTGCCAGTTAACGAATTCT
AGATCTTGAGACAAATGGCAGTATTCATCCACAATTTTAAAAGAAAAGGGGGGATTGGGGGGTACAGTGC
AGGGGAAAGAATAGTAGACATAATAGCAACAGACATACAAACTAAAGAATTACAAAAACAAATTACAAAA
ATTCAAAATTTTCGGGTTTATTACAGGGACAGCAGAGATCCACTTTGGCGCCGGCTCGAGGCCTGCAGGT
GCAAAGATGGATAAAGTTTTAAACAGAGAGGAATCTTTGCAGCTAATGGACCTTCTAGGTCTTGAAAGGA
GTGGGAATT
Features (pLannotate 1.2.2; 31 found; start..end, strand, type, name):
      1..1179    +  promoter       EF-1α promoter: strong constitutive promoter for human elongation factor EF-1α
   1196..2584    +  CDS            MEF2C: MEF2C_HUMAN - Experimental evidence at protein level: Swiss-Prot protein existence level 1. Transcription activator which binds specifically to the MEF2 element present in the regulatory regions of many muscle-specific genes. Controls cardiac morphogenesis and myogenesis, and is also involved in vascular development. Enhances transcriptional activation mediated by SOX18. Plays an essential role in hippocampal-dependent learning and memory by suppressing the number of excitatory synapses and thus regulating basal and evoked synaptic transmission. Crucial for normal neuronal development, distrib
   2600..2653    +  promoter       U6 promoter (fragment): RNA polymerase III promoter for human U6 snRNA
   2695..3283    +  misc_feature   WPRE: woodchuck hepatitis virus posttranscriptional regulatory element
   3334..3353    +  misc_feature   cPPT/CTS (fragment): central polypurine tract and central termination sequence of HIV-1
   3355..3588    +  LTR            3' LTR (ΔU3): self-inactivating 3' long terminal repeat (LTR) from HIV-1
   3666..3787    +  polyA_signal   SV40 poly(A) signal: SV40 polyadenylation signal
   3827..3962    +  rep_origin     SV40 ori: SV40 origin of replication
   3983..4001    -  promoter       T7 promoter: promoter for bacteriophage T7 RNA polymerase
   4009..4164    +  CDS            lacZα (fragment): LacZα fragment of β-galactosidase; lacZ fragment
   4169..4597    +  rep_origin     f1 ori (sequence partly withheld): f1 bacteriophage origin of replication; arrow indicates direction of (+) strand synthesis
   4650..4754    +  promoter       AmpR promoter: bla
   4755..5615    +  CDS            AmpR: β-lactamase; bla; confers resistance to ampicillin, carbenicillin, and related antibiotics
   5786..6374    +  rep_origin     ori: high-copy-number ColE1/pMB1/pBR322/pUC origin of replication
   6557..6649    +  CDS            lacI (fragment): lac repressor; lacI; The lac repressor binds to the lac operator to inhibit transcription in E. coli. This inhibition can be relieved by adding lactose or isopropyl-β-D-thiogalactopyranoside (IPTG).
   6662..6683    +  protein_bind   CAP binding site: CAP binding activates transcription in the presence of cAMP. E. coli catabolite activator protein
   6698..6728    +  promoter       lac promoter: promoter for the E. coli lac operon
   6736..6752    +  protein_bind   lac operator: The lac repressor binds to the lac operator to inhibit transcription in E. coli. This inhibition can be relieved by adding lactose or isopropyl-β-D-thiogalactopyranoside (IPTG). lac repressor encoded by lacI
   6797..6815    +  promoter       T3 promoter: promoter for bacteriophage T3 RNA polymerase
   6843..7069    +  promoter       RSV promoter: Rous sarcoma virus enhancer/promoter
   7070..7250    +  LTR            5' LTR (truncated): truncated 5' long terminal repeat (LTR) from HIV-1
   7297..7422    +  misc_feature   HIV-1 Ψ: packaging signal of human immunodeficiency virus type 1
   7406..7769    +  CDS            HIV-1 gag (fragment): gag protein from human immunodeficiency virus 1; gag
   7915..8148    +  misc_feature   RRE: The Rev response element (RRE) of HIV-1 allows for Rev-dependent mRNA export from the nucleus to the cytoplasm.
   8525..8551    +  CDS            Rev (fragment): human immunodeficiency virus 1 (HIV-1) Rev protein; rev; enhances nuclear export of unspliced and incompletely spliced viral mRNAs
   8558..8581    +  promoter       SV40 promoter (fragment): SV40 early promoter
   8582..8653    +  promoter       SV40 promoter (fragment): SV40 enhancer and early promoter
   8677..8812    +  rep_origin     SV40 ori: SV40 origin of replication
   8858..9454    +  CDS            PuroR (fragment): puromycin N-acetyltransferase; pac from Streptomyces; confers resistance to puromycin
   9503..9620    +  misc_feature   cPPT/CTS: central polypurine tract and central termination sequence of HIV-1
   9685..9751    +  CDS            small t antigen (fragment): SV40 (simian virus 40) small t antigen
