[The description below was written by a language model from this plasmid's Addgene catalogue record and pLannotate feature annotations shown in this document.]
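Description:
TFORF0285 is a third-generation-style, self-inactivating lentiviral expression plasmid built on the pLX_TRC317 backbone and carrying the human transcription factor MEF2C as its open reading frame. It belongs to a barcoded transcription factor ORF collection in which each construct has a unique 24-bp barcode, so that the factor delivered to a cell can be identified by sequencing in pooled overexpression screens. In bacteria the plasmid is maintained at high copy through a ColE1/pUC-type origin with ampicillin resistance (AmpR). An f1 origin and remnants of lac and T7/T3 cloning-vector sequence are also present. The depositor warns that recombination can occur, as is common for plasmids carrying LTR repeats.

The viral genome is transcribed from an RSV promoter fused to a truncated HIV-1 5' LTR, followed by the Ψ packaging signal with a partial gag segment and the RRE for Rev-dependent nuclear export. Downstream, an SV40 early promoter/origin region drives puromycin N-acetyltransferase for selection of transduced mammalian cells, and a cPPT/CTS element aids nuclear import of the reverse-transcribed genome. The EF-1α promoter then provides strong constitutive expression of the MEF2C coding sequence, a MEF2-element-binding activator involved in myogenesis, cardiac and vascular development, and neuronal function. No epitope tag or reporter is annotated. The WPRE after the ORF enhances transcript stability and expression, and the cassette ends with the ΔU3 3' LTR and an SV40 polyadenylation signal. The barcode is not annotated as a feature. A short U6-promoter-like fragment lies between the ORF and the WPRE, but the record does not state its role. The depositor lists several RefSeq and Ensembl transcripts that correspond to the synthesized ORF isoform.
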