Addgene plasmid #142509: TFORF0285
Purpose: Lentiviral vector for overexpressing transcription factor ORFs with unique 24-bp barcodes. Barcodes facilitate identification of transcription factors in pooled screens.
Depositing lab: Feng Zhang. Depositing organization: Broad Institute. Publication: A transcription factor atlas of directed differentiation. Joung J, Ma S, Tay T, Geiger-Schuller KR, Kirchgatterer PC, Verdine VK, Guo B, Arias-Garcia MA, Allen WE, Singh A, Kuksenko O, Abudayyeh OO, Gootenberg JS, Fu Z, Macrae RK, Buenrostro JD, Regev A, Zhang F. Cell. 2023 Jan 5;186(1):209-229.e26. doi: 10.1016/j.cell.2022.11.026. PubMed 36608654.
Backbone
  Vector backbone: pLX_TRC317
  Backbone manufacturer: Broad Institute Genetic Perturbation Platform
  Backbone size w/o insert (bp): 8264
  Vector type: Mammalian Expression, Lentiviral
  Selectable markers: Puromycin
Growth in bacteria
  Bacterial resistance: Ampicillin, 100 μg/mL
  Growth temperature: 37°C
  Growth strain: NEB Stable
  Copy number: High Copy
Gene/Insert
  Gene/Insert name: MEF2C
  Species: H. sapiens (human)
  Insert size (bp): 1493
  Entrez Gene: MEF2C (a.k.a. C5DELq14.3, DEL5q14.3, NEDHSIL)
  Promoter: EF1a
  Cloning method: Unknown
  Sequencing primers: 5′ GGGTGGAGACTGAAGTTAGGCCAG; 3′ CACATAGCGTAAAAGGAGCAACATAG
Terms and licenses: Academic/Nonprofit Terms; Industry Terms: Not Available to Industry
Depositor comments: NM_001131005,XM_017009478,ENST00000424173,ENST00000625674 . The transcription factor ORF portion of this plasmid was synthesized by Genewiz. Please test multiple small colonies in case of plasmid recombination. To make this collection available in a timely manner, a portion of this collection was not fully sequenced by Addgene. If an Addgene verified full plasmid sequence is not available, please contact us prior to placing an order to request the full sequence.
How to cite: TFORF0285 was a gift from Feng Zhang (Addgene plasmid # 142509 ; http://n2t.net/addgene:142509 ; RRID:Addgene_142509)
