>Addgene plasmid #142509 | TFORF0285 | depositor partial sequence | sequence record 279665 | Insert
ACCGCCACCATGGGGAGAAAAAAGATTCAGATTACGAGGATTATGGATGAACGTAACAGACAGGTGACAT
TTACAAAGAGGAAATTTGGGTTGATGAAGAAGGCTTATGAGCTGAGCGTGCTGTGTGACTGTGAGATTGC
GCTGATCATCTTCAACAGCACCAACAAGCTGTTCCAGTATGCCAGCACCGACATGGACAAAGTGCTTCTC
AAGTACACGGAGTACAACGAGCCGCATGAGAGCCGGACAAACTCAGACATCGTGGAGGCATTGAACAAGA
AAGAAAACAAAGGCTGTGAAAGCCCCGATCCCGACTCCTCTTATGCACTCACCCCACGCACTGAAGAAAA
ATACAAAAAAATTAATGAAGAATTTGATAATATGATCAAGAGTCATAAAATTCCTGCTGTTCCACCTCCC
AACTTCGAGATGCCAGTCTCCATCCCAGTGTCCAGCCACAACAGTTTGGTGTACAGCAACCCTGTCAGCT
CACTGGGAAACCCCAACCTATTGCCACTGGCTCACCCTTCTCTGCAGAGGAATAGTATGTCTCCTGGTGT
AACACATCGACCTCCAAGTGCAGGTAACACAGGTGGTCTGATGGGTGGAGACCTCACGTCTGGTGCAGGC
ACCAGTGCAGGGAACGGGTATGGCAATCCCCGAAACTCACCAGGTCTGCTGGTCTCACCTGGTAACTTGA
ACAAGAATATGCAAGCAAAATCTCCTCCCCCAATGAATTTAGGAATGAATAACCGTAAACCAGATCTCCG
AGTTCTTATTCCACCAGGCAGCAAGAATACGATGCCATCAGTGAATCAAAGGATAAATAACTCCCAGTCG
GCTCAGTCATTGGCTACCCCAGTGGTTTCCGTAGCAACTCCTACTTTACCAGGACAAGGAATGGGAGGAT
ATCCATCAGCCATTTCAACAACATATGGTACCGAGTACTCTCTGAGTAGTGCAGACCTGTCATCTCTGTC
TGGGTTTAACACCGCCAGCGCTCTTCACCTTGGTTCAGTAACTGGCTGGCAACAGCAACACCTACATAAC
ATGCCACCATCTGCCCTCAGTCAGTTGGGAGCTTGCACTAGCACTCATTTATCTCAGAGTTCAAATCTCT
CCCTGCCTTCTACTCAAAGCCTCAACATCAAGTCAGAACCTGTTTCTCCTCCTAGAGACCGTACCACCAC
CCCTTCGAGATACCCACAACACACGCGCCACGAGGCGGGGAGATCTCCTGTTGACAGCTTGAGCAGCTGT
AGCAGTTCGTACGACGGGAGCGACCGAGAGGATCACCGGAACGAATTCCACTCCCCCATTGGACTCACCA
GACCTTCGCCGGACGAAAGGGAAAGTCCCTCAGTCAAGCGCATGCGACTTTCTGAAGGATGGGCAACATA
GTAATGAACTAGTCCGTAACTTGAAAGTATTTCGATTTCTTGGCTTTATATATCTTGTGGAAAGGACGAT
CCATAAGTGATTAGGTGGATCTA
