>Addgene plasmid #142509 | TFORF0285 | depositor partial sequence | sequence record 279666 | Barcode
TCCATAAGTGATTAGGTGGATCTA
